Addgene plasmid #158396: pYPQ134-tRNA2.0
Purpose: (Empty Backbone) Golden Gate entry vector to express the 4th gRNA with tRNA2.0 scaffold (with four MS2 binding sites) without promoter
Depositing lab: Yiping Qi. Depositing organization: University of Maryland, College Park. Publication: CRISPR-Act3.0 for highly efficient multiplexed gene activation in plants. Pan C, Wu X, Markel K, Malzahn AA, Kundagrami N, Sretenovic S, Zhang Y, Cheng Y, Shih PM, Qi Y. Nat Plants. 2021 Jul;7(7):942-953. doi: 10.1038/s41477-021-00953-7. Epub 2021 Jun 24. PubMed 34168320.
Backbone
  Vector backbone: pHD1
  Backbone manufacturer: Cermak et al. 2011
  Vector type: Plant Expression, CRISPR
  Promoter: Without promoter
Growth in bacteria
  Bacterial resistance: Tetracycline, 10 μg/mL
  Growth temperature: 37°C
  Growth strain: DH5alpha
  Copy number: Unknown
Terms and licenses: Academic/Nonprofit Terms; Industry Terms: Not Available to Industry
How to cite: pYPQ134-tRNA2.0 was a gift from Yiping Qi (Addgene plasmid # 158396 ; http://n2t.net/addgene:158396 ; RRID:Addgene_158396)
