[The description below was written by a language model from this plasmid's Addgene catalogue record and pLannotate feature annotations shown in this document.]
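Description:
pYPQ134-tRNA2.0 is a small (about 3.3 kb) Golden Gate entry vector built on the pHD1 backbone and classed as a plant expression/CRISPR plasmid. It is an empty backbone: no protospacer is present, and the user supplies the guide sequence. In E. coli it replicates from a high-copy ColE1/pUC-type origin and is selected with tetracycline through a TcR efflux gene driven by its own tet promoter. The annotation also picks up short fragments of lacI, an RSF origin and a kanamycin resistance gene, along with a T7 promoter and rrnB T1/T2 terminators. These appear to be backbone remnants rather than functional parts of the payload.

The working cassette is a promoterless guide RNA module. It consists of a tRNA element followed by a Streptococcus pyogenes Cas9 gRNA scaffold interrupted by MS2 stem loops. The catalogue describes this "2.0" scaffold as carrying four MS2 binding sites, whereas the automated feature table annotates only two MS2 stem loops, so the remaining sites may simply not have been detected. MS2 hairpins recruit proteins fused to the MS2 coat protein, typically transcriptional activators, to the site targeted by a Cas9 complex. Because the unit has no promoter of its own, it is designed to sit at the fourth position in a multiplexed array, where it would be transcribed as part of a longer polycistronic transcript. The flanking tRNA allows endogenous tRNA-processing enzymes to release the individual guides. The vector belongs to the CRISPR-Act3.0 toolkit for multiplexed gene activation in plants, in which entry clones like this one are assembled by Golden Gate cloning into multi-guide arrays.
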