Features (pLannotate 1.2.2; 15 found; start..end, strand, type, name):
      1..54      -  CDS            lacI (fragment): lac repressor; lacI; The lac repressor binds to the lac operator to inhibit transcription in E. coli. This inhibition can be relieved by adding lactose or isopropyl-β-D-thiogalactopyranoside (IPTG).
     56..180     -  rep_origin     RSF ori (fragment): Plasmids containing the RSF 1030 origin of replication can be propagated in E. coli cells that contain additional plasmids with compatible origins.
    196..224     +  promoter       tet promoter: E. coli promoter for tetracycline efflux protein gene
    272..1462    +  CDS            TcR: tetracycline efflux protein; tet; confers resistance to tetracycline
   1560..1634    +  CDS            KanR (fragment): aminoglycoside phosphotransferase; aphA-3; confers resistance to kanamycin
   1637..1655    -  promoter       T7 promoter: promoter for bacteriophage T7 RNA polymerase
   1770..1840    +  ncRNA          tRNA: Accession: RF00005 - tRNA
   1892..1910    +  misc_RNA       MS2 stem loop: stem loop that binds the bacteriophage MS2 coat protein
   1921..1957    +  misc_RNA       gRNA scaffold (fragment): guide RNA scaffold for the Streptococcus pyogenes CRISPR/Cas9 system
   1962..1980    +  misc_RNA       MS2 stem loop: stem loop that binds the bacteriophage MS2 coat protein
   1991..2010    +  misc_RNA       gRNA scaffold (fragment): guide RNA scaffold for the Streptococcus pyogenes CRISPR/Cas9 system
   2112..2700    +  rep_origin     ori: high-copy-number ColE1/pMB1/pBR322/pUC origin of replication
   2883..2975    +  CDS            lacI (fragment): lac repressor; lacI; The lac repressor binds to the lac operator to inhibit transcription in E. coli. This inhibition can be relieved by adding lactose or isopropyl-β-D-thiogalactopyranoside (IPTG).
   3030..3057    -  terminator     rrnB T2 terminator: transcription terminator T2 from the E. coli rrnB gene
   3189..3232    +  terminator     rrnB T1 terminator: Escherichia coli rrnB; transcription terminator T1 from the E. coli rrnB gene
>Addgene plasmid #158396 | pYPQ134-tRNA2.0 | addgene full sequence | sequence record 330816 | Addgene NGS Result
CTGCATTAATGAATCGGCCAACGCGCGGGGAGAGGCGGTTTGCGTATTGGGCGCTCTTCCGCTTCCTCGC
TCACTGACTCGCTGCGCTCGGTCGTTCGGCTGCGGCGAGCGGTATCAGCTCACTCAAAGGCGGTAATACG
GTTATCCACAGAATCAGGGGATAACGCAGGAAAGAACATGAATTAATTCTCATGTTTGACAGCTTATCAT
CGATTAGCTTTAATGCGGTAGTTTATCACAGTTAAATTGCTAACGCAGTCAGGCACCGTGTATGAAATCT
AACAATGCGCTCATCGTCATCCTCGGCACCGTCACCCTGGATGCTGTAGGCATAGGCTTGGTTATGCCGG
TACTGCCGGGCCTCTTGCGGGATATCGTCCATTCCGACAGCATCGCCAGTCACTATGGCGTGCTGCTAGC
GCTATATGCGTTGATGCAATTTCTATGCGCACCCGTTCTCGGAGCACTGTCCGACCGCTTTGGCCGCCGC
CCAGTCCTGCTCGCTTCGCTACTTGGAGCCACTATCGACTACGCGATCATGGCGACCACACCCGTCCTGT
GGATTCTCTACGCCGGACGCATCGTGGCCGGCATCACCGGCGCCACAGGTGCGGTTGCTGGCGCCTATAT
CGCCGACATCACCGATGGGGAAGATCGGGCTCGCCACTTCGGGCTCATGAGCGCTTGTTTCGGCGTGGGT
ATGGTGGCAGGCCCCGTGGCCGGGGGACTGTTGGGCGCCATCTCCTTACATGCACCATTCCTTGCGGCGG
CGGTGCTCAACGGCCTCAACCTACTACTGGGCTGCTTCCTAATGCAGGAGTCGCATAAGGGAGAGCGCCG
ACCCATGCCCTTGAGAGCCTTCAACCCAGTCAGCTCCTTCCGGTGGGCGCGGGGCATGACTATCGTCGCC
GCACTTATGACTGTCTTCTTTATCATGCAACTCGTAGGACAGGTGCCGGCAGCGCTCTGGGTCATTTTCG
GCGAGGACCGCTTTCGCTGGAGCGCGACGATGATCGGCCTGTCGCTTGCGGTATTCGGAATCTTGCACGC
CCTCGCTCAAGCCTTCGTCACTGGTCCCGCCACCAAACGTTTCGGCGAGAAGCAGGCCATTATCGCCGGC
ATGGCGGCCGACGCGCTGGGCTACGTCTTGCTGGCGTTCGCGACGCGAGGCTGGATGGCCTTCCCCATTA
TGATTCTTCTCGCTTCCGGCGGCATCGGGATGCCCGCGTTGCAGGCCATGCTGTCCAGGCAGGTAGATGA
CGACCATCAGGGACAGCTTCAAGGATCGCTCGCGGCTCTTACCAGCCTAACTTCGATCATTGGACCGCTG
ATCGTCACGGCGATTTATGCCGCCTCGGCGAGCACATGGAACGGGTTGGCATGGATTGTAGGCGCCGCCC
TATACCTTGTCTGCCTCCCCGCGTTGCGTCGCGGTGCATGGAGCCGGGCCACCTCGACCTGAATGGAAGC
CGGCGGCACCTCGCTAACGGATTCACCACTCCAAGAATTGGAGCCAATCAATTCTTGCGGAGAACTGTGA
ATGCGCAAACCAACCCTTGATCGGGGAAGAACAGTATGTCGAGCTATTTTTTGACTTACTGGGGATCAAG
CCTGATTGGGAGAAAATAAAATATCCCCTATAGTGAGTCGTATTACATGGTCATAGCTGTTTCCTGGCAG
CTCTGGCCCGTGTCTCAAAATCTCTGATGTTACATTGCACAAGATAAAAATATATCATCATGCCTCCTCT
AGAGGTCTCGCCAGAACAAAGCACCAGTGGTCTAGTGGTAGAATAGTACCCTGCCACGGTACAGACCCGG
GTTCGATTCCCGGCTGGTGCAAGAGACGAGATCTAGTCTGAGTCGACCGTCTCTGTTTTAGAGCTAGGCC
AACATGAGGATCACCCATGTCTGCAGGGCCTAGCAAGTTAAAATAAGGCTAGTCCGTTATCAACTTGGCC
AACATGAGGATCACCCATGTCTGCAGGGCCAAGTGGCACCGAGTCGGTGCTGTTGGAGACCCTCGAGCCA
CCCATGACCAAAATCCCTTAACGTGAGTTACGCGTCGTTCCACTGAGCGTCAGACCCCGTAGAAAAGATC
AAAGGATCTTCTTGAGATCCTTTTTTTCTGCGCGTAATCTGCTGCTTGCAAACAAAAAAACCACCGCTAC
CAGCGGTGGTTTGTTTGCCGGATCAAGAGCTACCAACTCTTTTTCCGAAGGTAACTGGCTTCAGCAGAGC
GCAGATACCAAATACTGTTCTTCTAGTGTAGCCGTAGTTAGGCCACCACTTCAAGAACTCTGTAGCACCG
CCTACATACCTCGCTCTGCTAATCCTGTTACCAGTGGCTGCTGCCAGTGGCGATAAGTCGTGTCTTACCG
GGTTGGACTCAAGACGATAGTTACCGGATAAGGCGCAGCGGTCGGGCTGAACGGGGGGTTCGTGCACACA
GCCCAGCTTGGAGCGAACGACCTACACCGAACTGAGATACCTACAGCGTGAGCTATGAGAAAGCGCCACG
CTTCCCGAAGGGAGAAAGGCGGACAGGTATCCGGTAAGCGGCAGGGTCGGAACAGGAGAGCGCACGAGGG
AGCTTCCAGGGGGAAACGCCTGGTATCTTTATAGTCCTGTCGGGTTTCGCCACCTCTGACTTGAGCGTCG
ATTTTTGTGATGCTCGTCAGGGGGGCGGAGCCTATGGAAAAACGCCAGCAACGCGGCCTTTTTACGGTTC
CTGGCCTTTTGCTGGCCTTTTGCTCACATGTTCTTTCCTGCGTTATCCCCTGATTCTGTGGATAACCGTA
TTACCGCCTTTGAGTGAGCTGATACCGCTCGCCGCAGCCGAACGACCGAGCGCAGCGAGTCAGTGAGCGA
GGAAGCGGAAGAGCGCCCAATACGCAAACCGCCTCTCCCCGCGCGTTGGCCGATTCATTAATGCAGCTGG
CACGACAGGTTTCCCGACTGGAAAGCGGGCAGTGAGCGCAACGCAATTAATACGCGTACCGCTAGCCAGG
AAGAGTTTGTAGAAACGCAAAAAGGCCATCCGTCAGGATGGCCTTCTGCTTAGTTTGATGCCTGGCAGTT
TATGGCGGGCGTCCTGCCCGCCACCCTCCGGGCCGTTGCTTCACAACGTTCAAATCCGCTCCCGGCGGAT
TTGTCCTACTCAGGAGAGCGTTCACCGACAAACAACAGATAAAACGAAAGGCCCAGTCTTCCGACTGAGC
CTTTCGTTTTATTTGATGCCTGGCAGTTCCCTACTCTCGCGTT
